Addgene plasmid #159459: Th-iCre
Purpose: Targeting vector to TH gene locus for induction of P2A-fused iCre, with PGK-puroR drug resistant cassette flanked by FRT sequence.
Depositing lab: Yuejun Chen. Depositing organization: Center for Excellence in Brain Science and Intelligence Technology, Chinese Academy of Sciences. Publication: Human Stem Cell-Derived Neurons Repair Circuits and Restore Neural Function. Xiong M, Tao Y, Gao Q, Feng B, Yan W, Zhou Y, Kotsonis TA, Yuan T, You Z, Wu Z, Xi J, Haberman A, Graham J, Block J, Zhou W, Chen Y, Zhang SC. Cell Stem Cell. 2020 Sep 16. pii: S1934-5909(20)30410-0. doi: 10.1016/j.stem.2020.08.014. PubMed 32966778.
Backbone
  Vector backbone: PL652
  Backbone size w/o insert (bp): 6600
  Vector type: Mammalian Expression, Cre/Lox
  Selectable markers: Puromycin
Growth in bacteria
  Bacterial resistance: Ampicillin, 100 μg/mL
  Growth temperature: 37°C
  Growth strain: NEB Stable
  Copy number: High Copy
Gene/Insert
  Gene/Insert name: P2A-iCre
  Species: Synthetic
  Insert size (bp): 1122
  Promoter: Endogenous TH
  Tag / fusion protein: P2A (N terminal on insert)
  Cloning method: Restriction Enzyme; 5′ cloning site SalI (not destroyed); 3′ cloning site EcoRI (not destroyed)
  Sequencing primers: 5′ ctctcctccccaggagctat; 3′ agcggtgctgtccatctgc
Terms and licenses: Academic/Nonprofit Terms; Industry Terms: Not Available to Industry
How to cite: Th-iCre was a gift from Yuejun Chen (Addgene plasmid # 159459 ; http://n2t.net/addgene:159459 ; RRID:Addgene_159459)
