[The description below was written by a language model from this plasmid's Addgene catalogue record and pLannotate feature annotations shown in this document.]
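Description:
Th-iCre is a gene-targeting (donor) vector built on the PL652 backbone and designed to knock a P2A-linked, codon-improved Cre recombinase (iCre) into the tyrosine hydroxylase (TH) locus. It is a pBluescript-type plasmid propagated in E. coli from a high-copy ColE1/pUC origin with ampicillin resistance. It also carries an f1 origin, T7 and T3 promoters, and remnants of the lac promoter/lacZα region. The sequenced record is about 7.75 kb.

The payload has no promoter of its own; expression depends on the endogenous TH promoter after integration. The annotation shows a fragment of the human TH coding sequence just upstream of the Cre open reading frame across the circular junction. This is consistent with a 5′ homology arm that ends in the last TH coding sequence and is joined in frame to P2A-iCre. The P2A peptide itself is not annotated, but the record lists it as the N-terminal fusion on the insert. It would allow TH and iCre to be translated from one transcript as separate proteins, so that Cre activity is confined to TH-expressing cells while TH production is preserved.

Immediately downstream sits a mouse PGK promoter–puromycin resistance–PGK poly(A) cassette flanked by two minimal FRT sites. This permits puromycin selection of targeted mammalian cells, and FLP recombinase can later remove the marker. An unannotated stretch following the second FRT presumably serves as the 3′ homology arm, although the record does not define the arms explicitly. The small Gam hit in that region is likely spurious.

The associated publication concerns human stem cell-derived neurons, which suggests use in generating TH-driven Cre lines for Cre-dependent labelling or manipulation of dopaminergic and other catecholaminergic neurons.
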