Features (pLannotate 1.2.2; 20 found; start..end, strand, type, name):
     85..1110    +  CDS            cre: RECR_BPP1 - Experimental evidence at protein level: Swiss-Prot protein existence level 1. Catalyzes site-specific recombination between two 34-base- pair LOXP sites. Its role is to maintain the phage genome as a monomeric unit-copy plasmid in the lysogenic state. From Escherichia phage P1 (Bacteriophage P1).
   1123..1156    +  protein_bind   FRT (minimal): supports FLP-mediated excision but not integration (Turan and Bode, 2011) FLP recombinase from the Saccharomyces cerevisiae 2μ plasmid
   1217..1704    +  promoter       PGK promoter: mouse phosphoglycerate kinase 1 promoter
   1744..2343    +  CDS            PuroR (fragment): puromycin N-acetyltransferase; pac from Streptomyces; confers resistance to puromycin
   2421..2873    +  polyA_signal   PGK poly(A) signal: mouse phosphoglycerate kinase 1 polyadenylation signal
   2900..2933    +  protein_bind   FRT (minimal): supports FLP-mediated excision but not integration (Turan and Bode, 2011) FLP recombinase from the Saccharomyces cerevisiae 2μ plasmid
   3431..3451    -  CDS            Gam (fragment): inhibitor of the host RecBCD nuclease in the λ Red system; gam; protects the double-stranded DNA substrate for recombination
   3910..3933    -  misc_feature   MCS (fragment): pBluescript multiple cloning site
   3942..3960    -  promoter       T7 promoter: promoter for bacteriophage T7 RNA polymerase
   3963..4120    +  CDS            lacZα (fragment): LacZα fragment of β-galactosidase; lacZ fragment
   4151..4579    -  rep_origin     f1 ori (sequence partly withheld): f1 bacteriophage origin of replication; arrow indicates direction of (+) strand synthesis
   4606..4710    +  promoter       AmpR promoter: bla
   4711..5571    +  CDS            AmpR: β-lactamase; bla; confers resistance to ampicillin, carbenicillin, and related antibiotics
   5742..6330    +  rep_origin     ori: high-copy-number ColE1/pMB1/pBR322/pUC origin of replication
   6513..6605    +  CDS            lacI (fragment): lac repressor; lacI; The lac repressor binds to the lac operator to inhibit transcription in E. coli. This inhibition can be relieved by adding lactose or isopropyl-β-D-thiogalactopyranoside (IPTG).
   6618..6639    +  protein_bind   CAP binding site: CAP binding activates transcription in the presence of cAMP. E. coli catabolite activator protein
   6654..6684    +  promoter       lac promoter: promoter for the E. coli lac operon
   6692..6708    +  protein_bind   lac operator: The lac repressor binds to the lac operator to inhibit transcription in E. coli. This inhibition can be relieved by adding lactose or isopropyl-β-D-thiogalactopyranoside (IPTG). lac repressor encoded by lacI
   6753..6771    +  promoter       T3 promoter: promoter for bacteriophage T3 RNA polymerase
   7580..7738    +  CDS            TH (fragment): TY3H_HUMAN - Also known as TYH. Experimental evidence at protein level: Swiss-Prot protein existence level 1. Plays an important role in the physiology of adrenergic neurons (By similarity). Positively regulates the regression of retinal hyaloid vessels during postnatal development (By similarity). From Homo sapiens (Human).
>Addgene plasmid #159459 | Th-iCre | addgene full sequence | sequence record 319220 | Addgene NGS Result
GCAACAAACTTCTCTCTGCTGAAACAAGCCGGAGATGTCGAAGAGAATCCTGGACCGATGGTGCCCAAGA
AGAAGAGGAAAGTCTCCAACCTGCTGACTGTGCACCAAAACCTGCCTGCCCTCCCTGTGGATGCCACCTC
TGATGAAGTCAGGAAGAACCTGATGGACATGTTCAGGGACAGGCAGGCCTTCTCTGAACACACCTGGAAG
ATGCTCCTGTCTGTGTGCAGATCCTGGGCTGCCTGGTGCAAGCTGAACAACAGGAAATGGTTCCCTGCTG
AACCTGAGGATGTGAGGGACTACCTCCTGTACCTGCAAGCCAGAGGCCTGGCTGTGAAGACCATCCAACA
GCACCTGGGCCAGCTCAACATGCTGCACAGGAGATCTGGCCTGCCTCGCCCTTCTGACTCCAATGCTGTG
TCCCTGGTGATGAGGAGAATCAGAAAGGAGAATGTGGATGCTGGGGAGAGAGCCAAGCAGGCCCTGGCCT
TTGAACGCACTGACTTTGACCAAGTCAGATCCCTGATGGAGAACTCTGACAGATGCCAGGACATCAGGAA
CCTGGCCTTCCTGGGCATTGCCTACAACACCCTGCTGCGCATTGCCGAAATTGCCAGAATCAGAGTGAAG
GACATCTCCCGCACCGATGGTGGGAGAATGCTGATCCACATTGGCAGGACCAAGACCCTGGTGTCCACAG
CTGGTGTGGAGAAGGCCCTGTCCCTGGGGGTTACCAAGCTGGTGGAGAGATGGATCTCTGTGTCTGGTGT
GGCTGATGACCCCAACAACTACCTGTTCTGCCGGGTCAGAAAGAATGGTGTGGCTGCCCCTTCTGCCACC
TCCCAACTGTCCACCCGGGCCCTGGAAGGGATCTTTGAGGCCACCCACCGCCTGATCTATGGTGCCAAGG
ATGACTCTGGGCAGAGATACCTGGCCTGGTCTGGCCACTCTGCCAGAGTGGGTGCTGCCAGGGACATGGC
CAGGGCTGGTGTGTCCATCCCTGAAATCATGCAGGCTGGTGGCTGGACCAATGTGAACATTGTGATGAAC
TACATCAGAAACCTGGACTCTGAGACTGGGGCCATGGTGAGGCTGCTCGAGGATGGGGACTGATAGGAAT
TCGAAGTTCCTATTCTCTAGAAAGTATAGGAACTTCTAGGTCTGAAGAGGAGTTTACGTCCAGCCAAGCT
TAGGATCTCGACCTCGAAATTCTACCGGGTAGGGGAGGCGCTTTTCCCAAGGCAGTCTGGAGCATGCGCT
TTAGCAGCCCCGCTGGGCACTTGGCGCTACACAAGTGGCCTCTGGCCTCGCACACATTCCACATCCACCG
GTAGGCGCCAACCGACTCCGTTCTTTGGTGGCCCCTTCGCGCCACCTTCTACTCCTCCCCTAGTCAGGAA
GTTCCCCCCCGCCCCGCAGCTCGCGTCGTGCAGGACGTGACAAATGGAAGTAGCACGTCTCACTAGTCTC
GTGCAGATGGACAGCACCGCTGAGCAATGGAAGCGGGTAGGCCTTTGGGGCAGCGGCCAATAGCAGCTTT
GCTCCTTCGCTTTCTGGGCTCAGAGGCTGGGAAGGGGTGGGTCCGGGGGCGGGCTCAGGGGCGGGGCGGG
CGCCCGAAGGTCCTCCGGAGGCCCGGCATTCTGCACGCTTCAAAAGCGCACGTCTGCCGCGCTGTTCTCC
TCTTCCTCATCTCCGGGCCTTTCGACCTGCATCCATCTAGATCTCGAGCAGCTGAAGCTTACCATGACCG
AGTACAAGCCCACGGTGCGCCTCGCCACCCGCGACGACGTCCCCAGGGCCGTACGCACCCTCGCCGCCGC
GTTCGCCGACTACCCCGCCACGCGCCACACCGTCGATCCGGACCGCCACATCGAGCGGGTCACCGAGCTG
CAAGAACTCTTCCTCACGCGCGTCGGGCTCGACATCGGCAAGGTGTGGGTCGCGGACGACGGCGCCGCGG
TGGCGGTCTGGACCACGCCGGAGAGCGTCGAAGCGGGGGCGGTGTTCGCCGAGATCGGCCCGCGCATGGC
CGAGTTGAGCGGTTCCCGGCTGGCCGCGCAGCAACAGATGGAAGGCCTCCTGGCGCCGCACCGGCCCAAG
GAGCCCGCGTGGTTCCTGGCCACCGTCGGCGTCTCGCCCGACCACCAGGGCAAGGGTCTGGGCAGCGCCG
TCGTGCTCCCCGGAGTGGAGGCGGCCGAGCGCGCCGGGGTGCCCGCCTTCCTGGAGACCTCCGCGCCCCA
CAACCTCCCCTTCTACGAGCGGCTCGGCTTCACCGTCACCGCCGACGTCGAGGTGCCCGAAGGACCGCGC
ACCTGGTGCATGACCCGCAAGCCCGGTGCCTGACGCCCGCCCCACGACCCGCAGCGCCCGACCGAAAGGA
GCGCACGACCCCATGCATCGATGATATCAGATCCCCGGGATGCAGAAATTGATGATCTATTAAACAATAA
AGATGTCCACTAAAATGGAAGTTTTTCCTGTCATACTTTGTTAAGAAGGGTGAGAACAGAGTACCTACAT
TTTGAATGGAAGGATTGGAGCTACGGGGGTGGGGGTGGGGTGGGATTAGATAAATGCCTGCTCTTTACTG
AAGGCTCTTTACTATTGCTTTATGATAATGTTTCATAGTTGGATATCATAATTTAAACAAGCAAAACCAA
ATTAAGGGCCAGCTCATTCCTCCCACTCATGATCTATAGATCTATAGATCTCTCGTGGGATCATTGTTTT
TCTCTTGATTCCCACTTTGTGGTTCTAAGTACTGTGGTTTCCAAATGTGTCAGTTTCATAGCCTGAAGAA
CGAGATCAGCAGCCTCTGTTCCACATACACTTCATTCTCAGTATTGTTTTGCCAAGTTCTAATTCCATCA
GAAGCTGGTCGAGATCCGGAACCCTTAATGAAGTTCCTATTCTCTAGAAAGTATAGGAACTTCGGATCTT
AGGTGCACGGCGTCCCTGAACTCCCTTCCCAACCTCGTTTGGTCCTGCACTGTCCCGGAATCCAGGCCCT
GGTGAGGGGCTGGGTCCCGGGTGCCCCCCATGCCCTCCCTGCTGCCAGGCTCCCACTGCCCCTGCACCTG
CTTCTCAGCGCAACAGCTGTGTGTGCCCGTGGTGAGGTTGTGCTGCCTGTGGTGAGGTCCTGTCCTGGCT
CCCAGGGTCCTGGGGGCTGCTGCACTGCCCTCCGCCCTTCCCTGACACTGTCTGCTGCCCCAATCACCGT
CACAATAAAAGAAACTGTGGTCTCTACACCTGCCTGGCCCCACATCTGTGCCACAGAGACAGACCCTGGG
ATCCTCAGACTCCCACACCCCCACCCCAGCCTCACTCAGAGGTTTCGCCCTGGCCTCCTTCCTCCTCTGG
GAGATGGCTGGCCGCCCTGGCCAGGCAGCTGGCCCCTCCGGGCCTGGTTTCCCCGCTCACCCTGAGGCCC
CGCCCAGCTCTGAGCCCCAAGCAGCTCCAGAGGCTCGGGCACCCTGGCCGAGCTGCCCCATCTCCGTGGG
GTGCCCTCCCAAGGTGGGGAGCCACGTGACAGTGGGAGGGCCTCTCTCAGGCCTGGAAGGGAGCAGGGGT
CACAAACTGTGCTGGCTGGGGGTGGTCTCAGAGGTGGGCCTGCAGGCCTAACCCTCCCTGCTGACAGGGC
TCCCAGCCCTTGAGAGAAACAGGGATGGAGGAACAGCTGCCCTGATGCCCTCACCCACCCGGAGCAGGCC
CTGCGAACCAAGGGGAACCTCAGTGTGGCCCCCAGCATGTGTGCTGATGGGGAGGGTCTGGCTGAGCTGG
TGCCCAGGCAGATGGTCTGGGCCTGTCTCCCCAGCGAGGCAGGATGGGGGCTGGATTTCAGACTCTGTAA
GATGCCCCTGGCTTACTCGAGGGGCCTGGACATTGCCCTCCAGAGAGAGCACCCAACACGCGGCCGCCAC
CGCGGTGGAGCTCCAATTCGCCCTATAGTGAGTCGTATTACAATTCACTGGCCGTCGTTTTACAACGTCG
TGACTGGGAAAACCCTGGCGTTACCCAACTTAATCGCCTTGCAGCACATCCCCCTTTCGCCAGCTGGCGT
AATAGCGAAGAGGCCCGCACCGATCGCCCTTCCCAACAGTTGCGCAGCCTGAATGGCGAATGGAAATTGT
AAGCGTTAATATTTTGTTAAAATTCGCGTTAAATTTTTGTTAAATCAGCTCATTTTTTAACCAATAGGCC
GAAATCGGCAAAATCCCTTATAAATCAAAAGAATAGACCGAGATAGGGT
[37 nt withheld, positions 4250-4286]
AAAGAACGTGGACTCCAACGTCAAAGG
[49 nt withheld, positions 4314-4362]
T
[91 nt withheld, positions 4364-4454]
G
[124 nt withheld, positions 4456-4579]
CAGGTGGCACTTTTCGGGGAAATGTGCGCGGAACCCCTATTTGTTTATTTTTCTAAATACATTCAAATAT
GTATCCGCTCATGAGACAATAACCCTGATAAATGCTTCAATAATATTGAAAAAGGAAGAGTATGAGTATT
CAACATTTCCGTGTCGCCCTTATTCCCTTTTTTGCGGCATTTTGCCTTCCTGTTTTTGCTCACCCAGAAA
CGCTGGTGAAAGTAAAAGATGCTGAAGATCAGTTGGGTGCACGAGTGGGTTACATCGAACTGGATCTCAA
CAGCGGTAAGATCCTTGAGAGTTTTCGCCCCGAAGAACGTTTTCCAATGATGAGCACTTTTAAAGTTCTG
CTATGTGGCGCGGTATTATCCCGTATTGACGCCGGGCAAGAGCAACTCGGTCGCCGCATACACTATTCTC
AGAATGACTTGGTTGAGTACTCACCAGTCACAGAAAAGCATCTTACGGATGGCATGACAGTAAGAGAATT
ATGCAGTGCTGCCATAACCATGAGTGATAACACTGCGGCCAACTTACTTCTGACAACGATCGGAGGACCG
AAGGAGCTAACCGCTTTTTTGCACAACATGGGGGATCATGTAACTCGCCTTGATCGTTGGGAACCGGAGC
TGAATGAAGCCATACCAAACGACGAGCGTGACACCACGATGCCTGTAGCAATGGCAACAACGTTGCGCAA
ACTATTAACTGGCGAACTACTTACTCTAGCTTCCCGGCAACAATTAATAGACTGGATGGAGGCGGATAAA
GTTGCAGGACCACTTCTGCGCTCGGCCCTTCCGGCTGGCTGGTTTATTGCTGATAAATCTGGAGCCGGTG
AGCGTGGGTCTCGCGGTATCATTGCAGCACTGGGGCCAGATGGTAAGCCCTCCCGTATCGTAGTTATCTA
CACGACGGGGAGTCAGGCAACTATGGATGAACGAAATAGACAGATCGCTGAGATAGGTGCCTCACTGATT
AAGCATTGGTAACTGTCAGACCAAGTTTACTCATATATACTTTAGATTGATTTAAAACTTCATTTTTAAT
TTAAAAGGATCTAGGTGAAGATCCTTTTTGATAATCTCATGACCAAAATCCCTTAACGTGAGTTTTCGTT
CCACTGAGCGTCAGACCCCGTAGAAAAGATCAAAGGATCTTCTTGAGATCCTTTTTTTCTGCGCGTAATC
TGCTGCTTGCAAACAAAAAAACCACCGCTACCAGCGGTGGTTTGTTTGCCGGATCAAGAGCTACCAACTC
TTTTTCCGAAGGTAACTGGCTTCAGCAGAGCGCAGATACCAAATACTGTTCTTCTAGTGTAGCCGTAGTT
AGGCCACCACTTCAAGAACTCTGTAGCACCGCCTACATACCTCGCTCTGCTAATCCTGTTACCAGTGGCT
GCTGCCAGTGGCGATAAGTCGTGTCTTACCGGGTTGGACTCAAGACGATAGTTACCGGATAAGGCGCAGC
GGTCGGGCTGAACGGGGGGTTCGTGCACACAGCCCAGCTTGGAGCGAACGACCTACACCGAACTGAGATA
CCTACAGCGTGAGCTATGAGAAAGCGCCACGCTTCCCGAAGGGAGAAAGGCGGACAGGTATCCGGTAAGC
GGCAGGGTCGGAACAGGAGAGCGCACGAGGGAGCTTCCAGGGGGAAACGCCTGGTATCTTTATAGTCCTG
TCGGGTTTCGCCACCTCTGACTTGAGCGTCGATTTTTGTGATGCTCGTCAGGGGGGCGGAGCCTATGGAA
AAACGCCAGCAACGCGGCCTTTTTACGGTTCCTGGCCTTTTGCTGGCCTTTTGCTCACATGTTCTTTCCT
GCGTTATCCCCTGATTCTGTGGATAACCGTATTACCGCCTTTGAGTGAGCTGATACCGCTCGCCGCAGCC
GAACGACCGAGCGCAGCGAGTCAGTGAGCGAGGAAGCGGAAGAGCGCCCAATACGCAAACCGCCTCTCCC
CGCGCGTTGGCCGATTCATTAATGCAGCTGGCACGACAGGTTTCCCGACTGGAAAGCGGGCAGTGAGCGC
AACGCAATTAATGTGAGTTAGCTCACTCATTAGGCACCCCAGGCTTTACACTTTATGCTTCCGGCTCGTA
TGTTGTGTGGAATTGTGAGCGGATAACAATTTCACACAGGAAACAGCTATGACCATGATTACGCCAAGCT
CGAAATTAACCCTCACTAAAGGGAACAAAAGCTGGTACCGGCCAGCCAGGCCTTCCTTCTGGCCTTGAGC
AGGGCTGGACCTGTGAGCCCAGGTCACAGATGAGAAAACCGACCCCTGGCTGCAGCAGCCCCCACACAGC
AGGGACACCATCCGTGAGAAGGACCCCAGCGTCTGGGGAGGGGCAGACCTACAGGACTGGGGGCTGCTGG
GTGGCCGGGTCAAGGCCAGTCTTGGAGGTGCTGACAGAGCCTGAGCTTTGTGAGGACGTCCTGTGGAACC
TGTCCCGGCCCCCTGCCCTGGGATGGGGAGAAGTCAGGGGGATAGACAGAGTCAAGGTGGGGGACAGGGC
GGGAGTGGGGTCCCCAGGGCTGGGGGCCTTTGGTGCAGTGACCAGAGTGTCAGGAGAGGGGAGCAAAGCC
CTCTAGCCTCATCCTCATAAAAGGTCTCATCATTTTCCCTCCAGCCTCTTATGCACTGGGGAAACTGAGG
CCAGGGGCTATGTGTCCAGCGGACAGGGGTGCTGAATTCCACCCACAGGCTTAGGGATATGGTCAAGGAA
AGCTTCCTGGAGGAGGCCCAGTGGAGGTTCAGGGAGGGATGGGGTGCCCGGCAGTCTCTAGTGGAAAAGG
CGCCTAGCCTATCTCCCCCATGAACCCCCTCACCCAGCCCTGGAAGAGGCCTCAGTGTCCCGCCTGTGAC
CAGTTGGCTCAGAAAAGCCCTGGGAGCTCTGAGCCACTGTGAAGGTGGAAACGCGGCCCCTGGCCTCCCC
TCTCCTGGAGGCTGCAGACTCTGCCCGCCAGTTGACGAGGGCTCTGCCGCTCTCCTCCCCAGGAGCTATG
CCTCACGCATCCAGCGCCCCTTCTCCGTGAAGTTCGACCCGTACACGCTGGCCATCGACGTGCTGGACAG
CCCCCAGGCCGTGCGGCGCTCCCTGGAGGGTGTCCAGGATGAGCTGGACACCCTTGCCCATGCGCTGAGT
GCCATTGGCGTCGACGGATCCGGC
